Addgene plasmid #201058: pME map2k2a_s219D
Purpose: Gateway middle entry vector expressing constitutively active zebrafish map2k2a
Depositing lab: Sarah Childs. Depositing organization: University of Calgary. Publication: rasa1-related arteriovenous malformation is driven by aberrant venous signalling. Greysson-Wong J, Rode R, Ryu JR, Chan JL, Davari P, Rinker KD, Childs SJ. Development. 2023 Sep 15;150(18):dev201820. doi: 10.1242/dev.201820. Epub 2023 Sep 14. PubMed 37708300.
Backbone
  Vector backbone: pDONR221
  Backbone manufacturer: ThermoFisher
  Backbone size w/o insert (bp): 4762
  Total vector size (bp): 5956
  Vector type: Zebrafish expression
Growth in bacteria
  Bacterial resistance: Kanamycin, 50 μg/mL
  Growth temperature: 37°C
  Growth strain: DH5alpha
  Copy number: Unknown
Gene/Insert
  Gene/Insert name: MAP2k2a
  Species: D. rerio (zebrafish)
  Insert size (bp): 1194
  Mutation: Mutation S219D, constitutively active
  GenBank ID: NM_001037391
  Entrez Gene: map2k2a (a.k.a. fa56c06, map2k2, mek2, wu:fa56c06, zgc:123171)
  Promoter: none
  Cloning method: Gateway Cloning
  Sequencing primers: 5′ m13_forward; 3′ m13_reverse
Terms and licenses: Academic/Nonprofit Terms; Industry Terms: Not Available to Industry
How to cite: pME map2k2a_s219D was a gift from Sarah Childs (Addgene plasmid # 201058 ; http://n2t.net/addgene:201058 ; RRID:Addgene_201058)
