[The description below was written by a language model from this plasmid's Addgene catalogue record and pLannotate feature annotations shown in this document.]
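Description:
pME map2k2a_s219D is a Gateway middle entry clone built from the pDONR221 donor backbone. It carries the zebrafish (Danio rerio) map2k2a coding sequence, which encodes the MEK2 kinase that phosphorylates and activates ERK1/2 MAP kinases. The insert of about 1.2 kb bears an S219D substitution that the record describes as constitutively activating. The automated annotation labels this open reading frame by homology to human MAP2K2, but the catalogue entry identifies it as the zebrafish gene. It is flanked by attL1 and attL2 sites, the product of a BP reaction into the donor vector.

No promoter drives the insert in this plasmid. As an entry clone, it is meant to be combined by LR recombination with a 5′ promoter element, a 3′ element and a destination vector, producing zebrafish expression constructs in which a promoter of choice controls the active kinase. A T7 promoter lies just outside attL2, pointing back toward the insert in the antisense direction. The rrnB T1 and T2 terminators upstream of attL1 insulate the cassette from read-through transcription, and the short lacI and lacZα fragments are backbone remnants. The plasmid is propagated in E. coli through a high-copy ColE1/pUC-type origin and selected with kanamycin through the aph(3')-Ia gene.

The catalogue lists a total size of 5,956 bp, apparently the unrecombined donor backbone plus the insert. The sequenced record is 3,743 nt, which is consistent with loss of the donor's counter-selection cassette during BP recombination. The associated work concerns rasa1-related arteriovenous malformation and venous signalling in zebrafish, where the construct would supply forced MEK/ERK pathway activation.
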