Features (pLannotate 1.2.2; 10 found; start..end, strand, type, name):
    121..213     +  CDS            lacI (fragment): lac repressor; lacI; The lac repressor binds to the lac operator to inhibit transcription in E. coli. This inhibition can be relieved by adding lactose or isopropyl-β-D-thiogalactopyranoside (IPTG).
    268..295     -  terminator     rrnB T2 terminator: transcription terminator T2 from the E. coli rrnB gene
    427..470     +  terminator     rrnB T1 terminator: Escherichia coli rrnB; transcription terminator T1 from the E. coli rrnB gene
    517..553     -  CDS            lacZα (fragment): LacZα fragment of β-galactosidase; lacZ fragment
    569..668     +  protein_bind   attL1: mutant version of attL; recombination site for the Gateway® LR reaction LR Clonase™
    674..1861    +  CDS            MAP2K2: MP2K2_HUMAN - Also known as MEK2, MKK2, PRKMK2. Experimental evidence at protein level: Swiss-Prot protein existence level 1. Catalyzes the concomitant phosphorylation of a threonine and a tyrosine residue in a Thr-Glu-Tyr sequence located in MAP kinases. Activates the ERK1 and ERK2 MAP kinases (By similarity). Activates BRAF in a KSR1 or KSR2-dependent manner; by binding to KSR1 or KSR2 releases the inhibitory intramolecular interaction between KSR1 or KSR2 protein kinase and N-terminal domains which promotes KSR1 or KSR2-BRAF dimerization and BRAF activation (PubMed:29433126). From Homo sapi
   1868..1967    -  protein_bind   attL2: mutant version of attL; recombination site for the Gateway® LR reaction LR Clonase™
   1985..2003    -  promoter       T7 promoter: promoter for bacteriophage T7 RNA polymerase
   2137..2946    +  CDS            KanR: aminoglycoside phosphotransferase; aph(3')-Ia; confers resistance to kanamycin in bacteria or G418 (Geneticin®) in eukaryotes
   3093..3681    +  rep_origin     ori: high-copy-number ColE1/pMB1/pBR322/pUC origin of replication
>Addgene plasmid #201058 | pME map2k2a_s219D | addgene full sequence | sequence record 396366 | Addgene NGS Result
CTTTCCTGCGTTATCCCCTGATTCTGTGGATAACCGTATTACCGCCTTTGAGTGAGCTGATACCGCTCGC
CGCAGCCGAACGACCGAGCGCAGCGAGTCAGTGAGCGAGGAAGCGGAAGAGCGCCCAATACGCAAACCGC
CTCTCCCCGCGCGTTGGCCGATTCATTAATGCAGCTGGCACGACAGGTTTCCCGACTGGAAAGCGGGCAG
TGAGCGCAACGCAATTAATACGCGTACCGCTAGCCAGGAAGAGTTTGTAGAAACGCAAAAAGGCCATCCG
TCAGGATGGCCTTCTGCTTAGTTTGATGCCTGGCAGTTTATGGCGGGCGTCCTGCCCGCCACCCTCCGGG
CCGTTGCTTCACAACGTTCAAATCCGCTCCCGGCGGATTTGTCCTACTCAGGAGAGCGTTCACCGACAAA
CAACAGATAAAACGAAAGGCCCAGTCTTCCGACTGAGCCTTTCGTTTTATTTGATGCCTGGCAGTTCCCT
ACTCTCGCGTTAACGCTAGCATGGATGTTTTCCCAGTCACGACGTTGTAAAACGACGGCCAGTCTTAAGC
TCGGGCCCCAAATAATGATTTTATTTTGACTGATAGTGACCTGTTCGTTGCAACAAATTGATGAGCAATG
CTTTTTTATAATGCCAACTTTGTACAAAAAAGCAGGCTCCACCATGGCACCAAAAAGAAGACCAGTCCCC
TTGATTATAACCCCCACTGGAGAGGGACAGTCAACCAACATTGATGCAGCAGCAGAGGCCAACCTGGAGG
CCTTGCAGAGGAAGTTAGGTGAGCTGGATTTGGATGAACAGCAGAGGAAGCGCCTCGAAGCTTTCCTCAC
CCAGAAAGCCCAGGTGGGCGAGCTCAAGGATGAAGATTTCGAACCCATATGTGAACTTGGCGCTGGTAAT
GGTGGAGTCGTTCATAAAGTCCGTCACAAACCCTCGAGACTGGTTATGGCCAGGAAGCTTATACACTTGG
AAATCAAACCAGCCATCAGGAACCAGATTATTCGAGAGCTGCAGGTTCTACACGAGTGTAACTCACCGTA
CATTGTAGGGTTTTACGGCGCCTTCTACAGTGATGGAGAAATCAGCATCTGTATGGAGCACATGGATGGA
GGCTCTTTGGATCAAGTGCTCAAAGAAGCCAGAAGAATCCCTGAGGAAATTTTGGGCAAAGTTAGCATAG
CTGTACTCAGAGGTTTGGCGTATCTTCGGGAGAAGCACCAAATAATGCACAGAGACGTTAAGCCCTCCAA
CATCCTGGTGAACTCGCGCGGTGAGATCAAACTGTGCGACTTTGGTGTGAGTGGCCAGCTCATCGACGAT
ATGGCCAACTCCTTCGTTGGAACACGGTCGTACATGTCGCCGGAGAGACTCCAGGGCACGCACTACTCGG
TTCAGTCGGATGTGTGGAGCATGGGCCTATCACTGGTTGAGCTTGCTATTGGACGCTACCCCATCCCCCC
TCCCGATGCTAAGGAACTGGAGGCCATATTTGGCCGGCCAGTGCTGGATGCAGGTGGGGCAGAAGGTCAC
AGCATGTCTCCAAGACCCAGGCCTCCAGGACGACCAGTTAGTGGACACGGAATGGACAGCAGGCCAGCAA
TGGCTATATTTGAGCTACTGGACTACATTGTCAATGAGCCTCCACCCAAGCTCCCCCATGGCGTCTTCAC
CACAGACTTTGAGGAGTTTGTGACAAAATGCCTCATAAAGAACCCTGCTGACAGAGCTGACCTCAAGATG
CTAATGGGTCACACGTTCATCAAGCGGGCTGAGGTTGAGGAGGTGGATTTTGCTGGATGGTTGTGTAAAA
CCATGGGCCTTCACCAGCCTAGCACACCCACTCATAGCGCTGAATGAACCCAGCTTTCTTGTACAAAGTT
GGCATTATAAGAAAGCATTGCTTATCAATTTGTTGCAACGAACAGGTCACTATCAGTCAAAATAAAATCA
TTATTTGCCATCCAGCTGATATCCCCTATAGTGAGTCGTATTACATGGTCATAGCTGTTTCCTGGCAGCT
CTGGCCCGTGTCTCAAAATCTCTGATGTTACATTGCACAAGATAAAAATATATCATCATGAACAATAAAA
CTGTCTGCTTACATAAACAGTAATACAAGGGGTGTTATGAGCCATATTCAACGGGAAACGTCGAGGCCGC
GATTAAATTCCAACATGGATGCTGATTTATATGGGTATAAATGGGCTCGCGATAATGTCGGGCAATCAGG
TGCGACAATCTATCGCTTGTATGGGAAGCCCGATGCGCCAGAGTTGTTTCTGAAACATGGCAAAGGTAGC
GTTGCCAATGATGTTACAGATGAGATGGTCAGACTAAACTGGCTGACGGAATTTATGCCTCTTCCGACCA
TCAAGCATTTTATCCGTACTCCTGATGATGCATGGTTACTCACCACTGCGATCCCCGGAAAAACAGCATT
CCAGGTATTAGAAGAATATCCTGATTCAGGTGAAAATATTGTTGATGCGCTGGCAGTGTTCCTGCGCCGG
TTGCATTCGATTCCTGTTTGTAATTGTCCTTTTAACAGCGATCGCGTATTTCGTCTCGCTCAGGCGCAAT
CACGAATGAATAACGGTTTGGTTGATGCGAGTGATTTTGATGACGAGCGTAATGGCTGGCCTGTTGAACA
AGTCTGGAAAGAAATGCATAAACTTTTGCCATTCTCACCGGATTCAGTCGTCACTCATGGTGATTTCTCA
CTTGATAACCTTATTTTTGACGAGGGGAAATTAATAGGTTGTATTGATGTTGGACGAGTCGGAATCGCAG
ACCGATACCAGGATCTTGCCATCCTATGGAACTGCCTCGGTGAGTTTTCTCCTTCATTACAGAAACGGCT
TTTTCAAAAATATGGTATTGATAATCCTGATATGAATAAATTGCAGTTTCATTTGATGCTCGATGAGTTT
TTCTAATCAGAATTGGTTAATTGGTTGTAACACTGGCAGAGCATTACGCTGACTTGACGGGACGGCGCAA
GCTCATGACCAAAATCCCTTAACGTGAGTTACGCGTCGTTCCACTGAGCGTCAGACCCCGTAGAAAAGAT
CAAAGGATCTTCTTGAGATCCTTTTTTTCTGCGCGTAATCTGCTGCTTGCAAACAAAAAAACCACCGCTA
CCAGCGGTGGTTTGTTTGCCGGATCAAGAGCTACCAACTCTTTTTCCGAAGGTAACTGGCTTCAGCAGAG
CGCAGATACCAAATACTGTTCTTCTAGTGTAGCCGTAGTTAGGCCACCACTTCAAGAACTCTGTAGCACC
GCCTACATACCTCGCTCTGCTAATCCTGTTACCAGTGGCTGCTGCCAGTGGCGATAAGTCGTGTCTTACC
GGGTTGGACTCAAGACGATAGTTACCGGATAAGGCGCAGCGGTCGGGCTGAACGGGGGGTTCGTGCACAC
AGCCCAGCTTGGAGCGAACGACCTACACCGAACTGAGATACCTACAGCGTGAGCTATGAGAAAGCGCCAC
GCTTCCCGAAGGGAGAAAGGCGGACAGGTATCCGGTAAGCGGCAGGGTCGGAACAGGAGAGCGCACGAGG
GAGCTTCCAGGGGGAAACGCCTGGTATCTTTATAGTCCTGTCGGGTTTCGCCACCTCTGACTTGAGCGTC
GATTTTTGTGATGCTCGTCAGGGGGGCGGAGCCTATGGAAAAACGCCAGCAACGCGGCCTTTTTACGGTT
CCTGGCCTTTTGCTGGCCTTTTGCTCACATGTT
