>Addgene plasmid #201058 | pME map2k2a_s219D | depositor partial sequence | sequence record 390060 | Insert sequence
GGGGACAAGTTTGTACAAAAAAGCAGGCTCCACCATGGCACCAAAAAGAAGACCAGTCCCCTTGATTATA
ACCCCCACTGGAGAGGGACAGTCAACCAACATTGATGCAGCAGCAGAGGCCAACCTGGAGGCCTTGCAGA
GGAAGTTAGGTGAGCTGGATTTGGATGAACAGCAGAGGAAGCGCCTCGAAGCTTTCCTCACCCAGAAAGC
CCAGGTGGGCGAGCTCAAGGATGAAGATTTCGAACCCATATGTGAACTTGGCGCTGGTAATGGTGGAGTG
GTTCATAAAGTCCGTCACAAACCCTCGAGACTGGTTATGGCCAGGAAGCTTATACACTTGGAAATCAAAC
CAGCCATCAGGAACCAGATTATTCGAGAGCTGCAGGTTCTACACGAGTGTAACTCACCGTACATTGTAGG
GTTTTACGGCGCCTTCTACAGTGATGGAGAAATCAGCATCTGTATGGAGCACATGGATGGAGGCTCTTTG
GATCAAGTGCTCAAAGAAGCCAGAAGAATCCCTGAGGAAATTTTGGGCAAAGTTAGCATAGCTGTACTCA
GAGGTTTGGCGTATCTTCGGGAGAAGCACCAAATAATGCACAGAGACGTTAAGCCCTCCAACATCCTGGT
GAACTCGCGCGGTGAGATCAAACTGTGCGACTTTGGTGTGAGTGGCCAGCTCATCGACTCTATGGCCAAC
TCCTTCGTTGGAACACGGTCGTACATGTCGCCGGAGAGACTCCAGGGCACGCACTACTCGGTTCAGTCGG
ATGTGTGGAGCATGGGCCTATCACTGGTTGAGCTTGCTATTGGACGCTACCCCATCCCCCCTCCCGATGC
TAAGGAACTGGAGGCCATATTTGGCCGGCCAGTGCTGGATGCAGGTGGGGCAGAAGGTCACAGCATGTCT
CCAAGACCCAGGCCTCCAGGACGACCAGTTAGTGGACACGGAATGGACAGCAGGCCAGCAATGGCTATAT
TTGAGCTACTGGACTACATTGTCAATGAGCCTCCACCCAAGCTCCCCCATGGCGTCTTCACCACAGACTT
TGAGGAGTTTGTGACAAAATGCCTCATAAAGAACCCTGCTGACAGAGCTGACCTCAAGATGCTAATGGGT
CACACGTTCATCAAGCGGGCTGAGGTTGAGGAGGTGGATTTTGCTGGATGGTTGTGTAAAACCATGGGCC
TTCACCAGCCTAGCACACCCACTCATAGCGCTGAATGAACCCAGCTTTCTTGTACAAAGTGGTCCCC
